>Addgene plasmid #186560 | pMMB67EH-dddAI-FLAG | addgene full sequence | sequence record 367549 | Addgene NGS Result
AGCTTGGCTGTTTTGGCGGATGAGAGAAGATTTTCAGCCTGATACAGATTAAATCAGAACGCAGAAGCGG
TCTGATAAAACAGAATTTGCCTGGCGGCAGTAGCGCGGTGGTCCCACCTGACCCCATGCCGAACTCAGAA
GTGAAACGCCGTAGCGCCGATGGTAGTGTGGGGTCTCCCCATGCGAGAGTAGGGAACTGCCAGGCATCAA
ATAAAACGAAAGGCTCAGTCGAAAGACTGGGCCTTTCGTTTTATCTGTTGTTTGTCGGTGAACGCTCTCC
TGAGTAGGACAAATCCGCCGGGAGCGGATTTGAACGTTGCGAAGCAACGGCCCGGAGGGTGGCGGGCAGG
ACGCCCGCCATAAACTGCCAGGCATCAAATTAAGCAGAAGGCCATCCTGACGGATGGCCTTTTTGCGTTT
CTACAAACTCTTTTGTTTATTTTTCTAAATACATTCAAATATGTATCCGCTCATGAGACAATAACCCTGA
TAAATGCTTCAATAATATTGAAAAAGGAAGAGTATGAGTATTCAACATTTCCGTGTCGCCCTTATTCCCT
TTTTTGCGGCATTTTGCCTTCCTGTTTTTGCTCACCCAGAAACGCTGGTGAAAGTAAAAGATGCTGAAGA
TCAGTTGGGTGCACGAGTGGGTTACATCGAACTGGATCTCAACAGCGGTAAGATCCTTGAGAGTTTTCGC
CCCGAAGAACGTTTTCCAATGATGAGCACTTTTAAAGTTCTGCTATGTGGCGCGGTATTATCCCGTGTTG
ACGCCGGGCAAGAGCAACTCGGTCGCCGCATACACTATTCTCAGAATGACTTGGTTGAGTACTCACCAGT
CACAGAAAAGCATCTTACGGATGGCATGACAGTAAGAGAATTATGCAGTGCTGCCATAACCATGAGTGAT
AACACTGCGGCCAACTTACTTCTGACAACGATCGGAGGACCGAAGGAGCTAACCGCTTTTTTGCACAACA
TGGGGGATCATGTAACTCGCCTTGATCGTTGGGAACCGGAGCTGAATGAAGCCATACCAAACGACGAGCG
TGACACCACGATGCCTGTAGCAATGGCAACAACGTTGCGCAAACTATTAACTGGCGAACTACTTACTCTA
GCTTCCCGGCAACAATTAATAGACTGGATGGAGGCGGATAAAGTTGCAGGACCACTTCTGCGCTCGGCCC
TTCCGGCTGGCTGGTTTATTGCTGATAAATCTGGAGCCGGTGAGCGTGGGTCTCGCGGTATCATTGCAGC
ACTGGGGCCAGATGGTAAGCCCTCCCGTATCGTAGTTATCTACACGACGGGGAGTCAGGCAACTATGGAT
GAACGAAATAGACAGATCGCTGAGATAGGTGCCTCACTGATTAAGCATTGGTAACTGTCAGACCAAGTTT
ACTCATATATACTTTAGATTGATTTCTGAAAGCGACCAGGTGCTCGGCGTGGCAAGACTCGCAGCGAACC
CGTAGAAAGCCATGCTCCAGCCGCCCGCATTGGAGAAATTCTTCAAATTCCCGTTGCACATAGCCCGGCA
ATTCCTTTCCCTGCTCTGCCATAAGCGCAGCGAATGCCGGGTAATACTCGTCAACGATCTGATAGAGAAG
GGTTTGCTCGGGTCGGTGGCTCTGGTAACGACCAGTATCCCGATCCCGGCTGGCCGTCCTGGCCGCCACA
TGAGGCATGTTCCGCGTCCTTGCAATACTGTGTTTACATACAGTCTATCGCTTAGCGGAAAGTTCTTTTA
CCCTCAGCCGAAATGCCTGCCGTTGCTAGACATTGCCAGCCAGTGCCCGTCACTCCCGTACTAACTGTCA
CGAACCCCTGCAATAACTGTCACGCCCCCCTGCAATAACTGTCACGAACCCCTGCAATAACTGTCACGCC
CCCAAACCTGCAAACCCAGCAGGGGCGGGGGCTGGCGGGGTGTTGGAAAAATCCATCCATGATTATCTAA
GAATAATCCACTAGGCGCGGTTATCAGCGCCCTTGTGGGGCGCTGCTGCCCTTGCCCAATATGCCCGGCC
AGAGGCCGGATAGCTGGTCTATTCGCTGCGCTAGGCTACACACCGCCCCACCGCTGCGCGGCAGGGGGAA
AGGCGGGCAAAGCCCGCTAAACCCCACACCAAACCCCGCAGAAATACGCTGGAGCGCTTTTAGCCGCTTT
AGCGGCCTTTCCCCCTACCCGAAGGGTGGGGGCGCGTGTGCAGCCCCGCAGGGCCTGTCTCGGTCGATCA
TTCAGCCCGGCTCATCCTTCTGGCGTGGCGGCAGACCGAACAAGGCGCGGTCGTGGTCGCGTTCAAGGTA
CGCATCCATTGCCGCCATGAGCCGATCCTCCGGCCACTCGCTGCTGTTCACCTTGGCCAAAATCATGGCC
CCCACCAGCACCTTGCGCCTTGTTTCGTTCTTGCGCTCTTGCTGCTGTTCCCTTGCCCGCACCCGCTGAA
TTTCGGCATTGATTCGCGCTCGTTGTTCTTCGAGCTTGGCCAGCCGATCCGCCGCCTTGTTGCTCCCCTT
AACCATCTTGACACCCCATTGTTAATGTGCTGTCTCGTAGGCTATCATGGAGGCACAGCGGCGGCAATCC
CGACCCTACTTTGTAGGGGAGGGCGCACTTACCGGTTTCTCTTCGAGAAACTGGCCTAACGGCCACCCTT
CGGGCGGTGCGCTCTCCGAGGGCCATTGCATGGAGCCGAAAAGCAAAAGCAACAGCGAGGCAGCATGGCG
ATTTATCACCTTACGGCGAAAACCGGCAGCAGGTCGGGCGGCCAATCGGCCAGGGCCAAGGCCGACTACA
TCCAGCGCGAAGGCAAGTATGCCCGCGACATGGATGAAGTCTTGCACGCCGAATCCGGGCACATGCCGGA
GTTCGTCGAGCGGCCCGCCGACTACTGGGATGCTGCCGACCTGTATGAACGCGCCAATGGGCGGCTGTTC
AAGGAGGTCGAATTTGCCCTGCCGGTCGAGCTGACCCTCGACCAGCAGAAGGCGCTGGCGTCCGAGTTCG
CCCAGCACCTGACCGGTGCCGAGCGCCTGCCGTATACGCTGGCCATCCATGCCGGTGGCGGCGAGAACCC
GCACTGCCACCTGATGATCTCCGAGCGGATCAATGACGGCATCGAGCGGCCCGCCGCTCAGTGGTTCAAG
CGGTACAACGGCAAGACCCCGGAGAAGGGCGGGGCACAGAAGACCGAAGCGCTCAAGCCCAAGGCATGGC
TTGAGCAGACCCGCGAGGCATGGGCCGACCATGCCAACCGGGCATTAGAGCGGGCTGGCCACGACGCCCG
CATTGACCACAGAACACTTGAGGCGCAGGGCATCGAGCGCCTGCCCGGTGTTCACCTGGGGCCGAACGTG
GTGGAGATGGAAGGCCGGGGCATCCGCACCGACCGGGCAGACGTGGCCCTGAACATCGACACCGCCAACG
CCCAGATCATCGACTTACAGGAATACCGGGAGGCAATAGACCATGAACGCAATCGACAGAGTGAAGAAAT
CCAGAGGCATCAACGAGTTAGCGGAGCAGATCGAACCGCTGGCCCAGAGCATGGCGACACTGGCCGACGA
AGCCCGGCAGGTCATGAGCCAGACCCAGCAGGCCAGCGAGGCGCAGGCGGCGGAGTGGCTGAAAGCCCAG
CGCCAGACAGGGGCGGCATGGGTGGAGCTGGCCAAAGAGTTGCGGGAGGTAGCCGCCGAGGTGAGCAGCG
CCGCGCAGAGCGCCCGGAGCGCGTCGCGGGGGTGGCACTGGAAGCTATGGCTAACCGTGATGCTGGCTTC
CATGATGCCTACGGTGGTGCTGCTGATCGCATCGTTGCTCTTGCTCGACCTGACGCCACTGACAACCGAG
GACGGCTCGATCTGGCTGCGCTTGGTGGCCCGATGAAGAACGACAGGACTTTGCAGGCCATAGGCCGACA
GCTCAAGGCCATGGGCTGTGAGCGCTTCGATATCGGCGTCAGGGACGCCACCACCGGCCAGATGATGAAC
CGGGAATGGTCAGCCGCCGAAGTGCTCCAGAACACGCCATGGCTCAAGCGGATGAATGCCCAGGGCAATG
ACGTGTATATCAGGCCCGCCGAGCAGGAGCGGCATGGTCTGGTGCTGGTGGACGACCTCAGCGAGTTTGA
CCTGGATGACATGAAAGCCGAGGGCCGGGAGCCTGCCCTGGTAGTGGAAACCAGCCCGAAGAACTATCAG
GCATGGGTCAAGGTGGCCGACGCCGCAGGCGGTGAACTTCGGGGGCAGATTGCCCGGACGCTGGCCAGCG
AGTACGACGCCGACCCGGCCAGCGCCGACAGCCGCCACTATGGCCGCTTGGCGGGCTTCACCAACCGCAA
GGACAAGCACACCACCCGCGCCGGTTATCAGCCGTGGGTGCTGCTGCGTGAATCCAAGGGCAAGACCGCC
ACCGCTGGCCCGGCGCTGGTGCAGCAGGCTGGCCAGCAGATCGAGCAGGCCCAGCGGCAGCAGGAGAAGG
CCCGCAGGCTGGCCAGCCTCGAACTGCCCGAGCGGCAGCTTAGCCGCCACCGGCGCACGGCGCTGGACGA
GTACCGCAGCGAGATGGCCGGGCTGGTCAAGCGCTTCGGTGATGACCTCAGCAAGTGCGACTTTATCGCC
GCGCAGAAGCTGGCCAGCCGGGGCCGCAGTGCCGAGGAAATCGGCAAGGCCATGGCCGAGGCCAGCCCAG
CGCTGGCAGAGCGCAAGCCCGGCCACGAAGCGGATTACATCGAGCGCACCGTCAGCAAGGTCATGGGTCT
GCCCAGCGTCCAGCTTGCGCGGGCCGAGCTGGCACGGGCACCGGCACCCCGCCAGCGAGGCATGGACAGG
GGCGGGCCAGATTTCAGCATGTAGTGCTTGCGTTGGTACTCACGCCTGTTATACTATGAGTACTCACGCA
CAGAAGGGGGTTTTATGGAATACGAAAAAAGCGCTTCAGGGTCGGTCTACCTGATCAAAAGTGACAAGGG
CTATTGGTTGCCCGGTGGCTTTGGTTATACGTCAAACAAGGCCGAGGCTGGCCGCTTTTCAGTCGCTGAT
ATGGCCAGCCTTAACCTTGACGGCTGCACCTTGTCCTTGTTCCGCGAAGACAAGCCTTTCGGCCCCGGCA
AGTTTCTCGGTGACTGATATGAAAGACCAAAAGGACAAGCAGACCGGCGACCTGCTGGCCAGCCCTGACG
CTGTACGCCAAGCGCGATATGCCGAGCGCATGAAGGCCAAAGGGATGCGTCAGCGCAAGTTCTGGCTGAC
CGACGACGAATACGAGGCGCTGCGCGAGTGCCTGGAAGAACTCAGAGCGGCGCAGGGCGGGGGTAGTGAC
CCCGCCAGCGCCTAACCACCAACTGCCTGCAAAGGAGGCAATCAATGGCTACCCATAAGCCTATCAATAT
TCTGGAGGCGTTCGCAGCAGCGCCGCCACCGCTGGACTACGTTTTGCCCAACATGGTGGCCGGTACGGTC
GGGGCGCTGGTGTCGCCCGGTGGTGCCGGTAAATCCATGCTGGCCCTGCAACTGGCCGCACAGATTGCAG
GCGGGCCGGATCTGCTGGAGGTGGGCGAACTGCCCACCGGCCCGGTGATCTACCTGCCCGCCGAAGACCC
GCCCACCGCCATTCATCACCGCCTGCACGCCCTTGGGGCGCACCTCAGCGCCGAGGAACGGCAAGCCGTG
GCTGACGGCCTGCTGATCCAGCCGCTGATCGGCAGCCTGCCCAACATCATGGCCCCGGAGTGGTTCGACG
GCCTCAAGCGCGCCGCCGAGGGCCGCCGCCTGATGGTGCTGGACACGCTGCGCCGGTTCCACATCGAGGA
AGAAAACGCCAGCGGCCCCATGGCCCAGGTCATCGGTCGCATGGAGGCCATCGCCGCCGATACCGGGTGC
TCTATCGTGTTCCTGCACCATGCCAGCAAGGGCGCGGCCATGATGGGCGCAGGCGACCAGCAGCAGGCCA
GCCGGGGCAGCTCGGTACTGGTCGATAACATCCGCTGGCAGTCCTACCTGTCGAGCATGACCAGCGCCGA
GGCCGAGGAATGGGGTGTGGACGACGACCAGCGCCGGTTCTTCGTCCGCTTCGGTGTGAGCAAGGCCAAC
TATGGCGCACCGTTCGCTGATCGGTGGTTCAGGCGGCATGACGGCGGGGTGCTCAAGCCCGCCGTGCTGG
AGAGGCAGCGCAAGAGCAAGGGGGTGCCCCGTGGTGAAGCCTAAGAACAAGCACAGCCTCAGCCACGTCC
GGCACGACCCGGCGCACTGTCTGGCCCCCGGCCTGTTCCGTGCCCTCAAGCGGGGCGAGCGCAAGCGCAG
CAAGCTGGACGTGACGTATGACTACGGCGACGGCAAGCGGATCGAGTTCAGCGGCCCGGAGCCGCTGGGC
GCTGATGATCTGCGCATCCTGCAAGGGCTGGTGGCCATGGCTGGGCCTAATGGCCTAGTGCTTGGCCCGG
AACCCAAGACCGAAGGCGGACGGCAGCTCCGGCTGTTCCTGGAACCCAAGTGGGAGGCCGTCACCGCTGA
TGCCATGGTGGTCAAAGGTAGCTATCGGGCGCTGGCAAAGGAAATCGGGGCAGAGGTCGATAGTGGTGGG
GCGCTCAAGCACATACAGGACTGCATCGAGCGCCTTTGGAAGGTATCCATCATCGCCCAGAATGGCCGCA
AGCGGCAGGGGTTTCGGCTGCTGTCGGAGTACGCCAGCGACGAGGCGGACGGGCGCCTGTACGTGGCCCT
GAACCCCTTGATCGCGCAGGCCGTCATGGGTGGCGGCCAGCATGTGCGCATCAGCATGGACGAGGTGCGG
GCGCTGGACAGCGAAACCGCCCGCCTGCTGCACCAGCGGCTGTGTGGCTGGATCGACCCCGGCAAAACCG
GCAAGGCTTCCATAGATACCTTGTGCGGCTATGTCTGGCCGTCAGAGGCCAGTGGTTCGACCATGCGCAA
GCGCCGCCAGCGGGTGCGCGAGGCGTTGCCGGAGCTGGTCGCGCTGGGCTGGACGGTAACCGAGTTCGCG
GCGGGCAAGTACGACATCACCCGGCCCAAGGCGGCAGGCTGACCCCCCCCACTCTATTGTAAACAAGACA
TTTTTATCTTTTATATTCAATGGCTTATTTTCCTGCTAATTGGTAATACCATGAAAAATACCATGCTCAG
AAAAGGCTTAACAATATTTTGAAAAATTGCCTACTGAGCGCTGCCGCACAGCTCCATAGGCCGCTTTCCT
GGCTTTGCTTCCAGATGTATGCTCTTCTGCTCCCGAACGCCAGCAAGACGTAGCCCAGCGCGTCGGCCAG
CTTGCAATTCGCGCTAACTTACATTAATTGCGTTGCGCTCACTGCCCGCTTTCCAGTCGGGAAACCTGTC
GTGCCAGCTGCATTAATGAATCGGCCAACGCGCGGGGAGAGGCGGTTTGCGTATTGGGCGCCAGGGTGGT
TTTTCTTTTCACCAGTGAGACGGGCAACAGCTGATTGCCCTTCACCGCCTGGCCCTGAGAGAGTTGCAGC
AAGCGGTCCACGCTGGTTTGCCCCAGCAGGCGAAAATCCTGTTTGATGGTGGTTAACGGCGGGATATAAC
ATGAGCTGTCTTCGGTATCGTCGTATCCCACTACCGAGATATCCGCACCAACGCGCAGCCCGGACTCGGT
AATGGCGCGCATTGCGCCCAGCGCCATCTGATCGTTGGCAACCAGCATCGCAGTGGGAACGATGCCCTCA
TTCAGCATTTGCATGGTTTGTTGAAAACCGGACATGGCACTCCAGTCGCCTTCCCGTTCCGCTATCGGCT
GAATTTGATTGCGAGTGAGATATTTATGCCAGCCAGCCAGACGCAGACGCGCCGAGACAGAACTTAATGG
GCCCGCTAACAGCGCGATTTGCTGGTGACCCAATGCGACCAGATGCTCCACGCCCAGTCGCGTACCGTCT
TCATGGGAGAAAATAATACTGTTGATGGGTGTCTGGTCAGAGACATCAAGAAATAACGCCGGAACATTAG
TGCAGGCAGCTTCCACAGCAATGGCATCCTGGTCATCCAGCGGATAGTTAATGATCAGCCCACTGACGCG
TTGCGCGAGAAGATTGTGCACCGCCGCTTTACAGGCTTCGACGCCGCTTCGTTCTACCATCGACACCACC
ACGCTGGCACCCAGTTGATCGGCGCGAGATTTAATCGCCGCGACAATTTGCGACGGCGCGTGCAGGGCCA
GACTGGAGGTGGCAACGCCAATCAGCAACGACTGTTTGCCCGCCAGTTGTTGTGCCACGCGGTTGGGAAT
GTAATTCAGCTCCGCCATCGCCGCTTCCACTTTTTCCCGCGTTTTCGCAGAAACGTGGCTGGCCTGGTTC
ACCACGCGGGAAACGGTCTGATAAGAGACACCGGCATACTCTGCGACATCGTATAACGTTACTGGTTTCA
CATTCACCACCCTGAATTGACTCTCTTCCGGGCGCTATCATGCCATACCGCGAAAGGTTTTGCACCATTC
GATGGTGTCAACGTAAATGCCGCTTCGCCTTCGCGCGCGAATTGCAAGCTGATCCGGGCTTATCGACTGC
ACGGTGCACCAATGCTTCTGGCGTCAGGCAGCCATCGGAAGCTGTGGTATGGCTGTGCAGGTCGTAAATC
ACTGCATAATTCGTGTCGCTCAAGGCGCACTCCCGTTCTGGATAATGTTTTTTGCGCCGACATCATAACG
GTTCTGGCAAATATTCTGAAATGAGCTGTTGACAATTAATCATCGGCTCGTATAATGTGTGGAATTGTGA
GCGGATAACAATTTCACACAGGAAACAGAATTCACGGGAGGAAAGATGTACGCAGACGATTTCGACGGCG
AAATTGAGATCGATGAGGTTGATAGCTTGGTCGAGTTCCTCAGCAGAAGACCTGCATTTGACGCAAATAA
TTTTGTTTTGACGTTTGAGGAAAGTGGTTTTCCTCAATTGAATATTTTTGCAAAAAACGATATCGCCGTT
GTTTATTATATGGACATCGGCGAGAATTTCGTTTCGAAAGGCAATTCTGCGTCAGGTGGTACGGAGAAGT
TTTACGAGAATAAGCTTGGCGGGGAAGTAGACCTGTCGAAAGATTGCGTTGTGAGTAAAGAGCAAATGAT
TGAAGCGGCAAAGCAGTTTTTTGCTACGAAGCAACGGCCCGAGCAACTGACATGGAGCGAGTTGGACTAC
AAAGACGACGACGACAAATGAGGATCCTCTAGAGTCGACCTGCAGGCATGCA
Features (pLannotate 1.2.2; 20 found; start..end, strand, type, name):
     89..204     +  ncRNA          5S rRNA: Accession: RF00001 - 5S ribosomal RNA
    208..294     +  terminator     rrnB T1 terminator: Escherichia coli rrnB; transcription terminator T1 from the E. coli rrnB gene
    386..413     +  terminator     rrnB T2 terminator: transcription terminator T2 from the E. coli rrnB gene
    432..523     +  promoter       AmpR promoter: bla
    524..1384    +  CDS            AmpR: β-lactamase; bla; confers resistance to ampicillin, carbenicillin, and related antibiotics
   1821..2215    -  rep_origin     RSF1010 oriV: replication origin of the broad-host-range plasmid RSF1010; requires the RSF1010 RepA/B/C proteins for replication (Scholz et al., 1989)
   2245..2526    -  CDS            mobC: MOBC_ECOLX - Protein predicted: Swiss-Prot protein existence level 4. This protein is essential to promote the specific transfer of the plasmid in the presence of conjugative plasmids. From Escherichia coli.
   2557..2644    +  oriT           RSF1010 oriT: origin of transfer of the broad-host-range plasmid RSF1010 (Scholz et al., 1989)
   3473..3883    +  CDS            mobB: MOBB2_ECOLX - Protein predicted: Swiss-Prot protein existence level 4. This protein is essential to promote the specific transfer of the plasmid in the presence of conjugative plasmids. From Escherichia coli.
   3883..4854    +  CDS            RSF1010 RepB: replication protein B of the broad-host-range plasmid RSF1010 (Scholz et al., 1989); repB
   5297..5371    +  ncRNA          Plasmid R1162: Accession: RF00043 - R1162-like plasmid antisense RNA
   5365..6204    +  CDS            RSF1010 RepA: replication protein A of the broad-host-range plasmid RSF1010 (Scholz et al., 1989); repA
   6191..7042    +  CDS            RSF1010 RepC (fragment): replication protein C of the broad-host-range plasmid RSF1010 (Scholz et al., 1989); repC
   7319..8401    -  CDS            lacI: lac repressor; lacI; The lac repressor binds to the lac operator to inhibit transcription in E. coli. This inhibition can be relieved by adding lactose or isopropyl-β-D-thiogalactopyranoside (IPTG).
   8402..8479    -  promoter       lacIq promoter: lacI (mutant); In the lacIq allele, a single base change in the promoter boosts expression of the lacI gene about 10-fold.
   8532..8633    -  CDS            yciV (fragment): RNAAM_ECOLI - Also known as trpH From Escherichia coli (strain K12).
   8709..8737    +  promoter       tac promoter: strong E. coli promoter; hybrid between the trp and lac UV5 promoters
   8745..8761    +  protein_bind   lac operator: The lac repressor binds to the lac operator to inhibit transcription in E. coli. This inhibition can be relieved by adding lactose or isopropyl-β-D-thiogalactopyranoside (IPTG). lac repressor encoded by lacI
   8796..9164    +  CDS            dddI: DDDI_BURC1 - Experimental evidence at protein level: Swiss-Prot protein existence level 1. Immunity protein component of a toxin-immunity protein module, which functions as a cellular contact-dependent growth inhibition (CDI) system. CDI modules allow bacteria to communicate with and inhibit the growth of closely related neighboring bacteria in a contact-dependent fashion. Bacteria that have this module inhibit or kill bacteria without it, giving them a growth advantage. Specifically inhibits the toxic activity of cognate toxin DddA (C-terminal 163 residue fragment) upon expression in E.coli.
   9192..5       +  misc_feature   MCS (fragment) (across the origin): pUC18/19 multiple cloning site
