[The description below was written by a language model from this plasmid's Addgene catalogue record and pLannotate feature annotations shown in this document.]
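Description:
pMMB67EH-dddAI-FLAG is a broad-host-range bacterial expression plasmid of about 9.2 kb, built on the pMMB67EH backbone, which derives its replication and mobilization functions from RSF1010. The feature table shows the RSF1010 oriV together with the repA, repB and repC genes that this origin needs, so the plasmid can be maintained in many Gram-negative species as well as in E. coli. An RSF1010 oriT and the mobB and mobC genes are also annotated, which should allow transfer by conjugation when a helper conjugative system is present. Selection is by ampicillin through the bla β-lactamase gene and its own promoter. The record lists the copy number as unknown.

The payload is dddAI (also called dddI) from Burkholderia cenocepacia, inserted by Gibson cloning. It encodes the immunity protein that specifically neutralizes the cognate toxin DddA, a double-stranded DNA-specific cytosine deaminase. According to the catalogue entry the coding sequence carries a C-terminal FLAG epitope for immunodetection. The tag is not annotated separately in the feature table, although the short stretch between the dddI annotation and the residual polylinker would accommodate it. Transcription comes from the hybrid tac promoter followed by a lac operator, and the plasmid supplies its own lac repressor from a lacIq-driven lacI gene. Expression is therefore held off until induced with IPTG, independently of the host genotype. The rrnB T1 and T2 terminators lie downstream of the cloning region.

The stated purpose is regulated, broad-host-range production of DddAI-FLAG. In the associated work, which uses DddA to map protein-DNA interaction sites genome-wide in bacteria, such a construct would plausibly be used to control deaminase activity, although the record does not spell out that role.
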