Addgene plasmid #186560: pMMB67EH-dddAI-FLAG
Purpose: Broad host range regulated expression of the DddA immunity determinant with a C-terminal fusion to a FLAG epitope (DddAI-FLAG)
Depositing lab: Joseph Mougous. Depositing organization: University of Washington. Publication: Genome-wide protein-DNA interaction site mapping in bacteria using a double-stranded DNA-specific cytosine deaminase. Gallagher LA, Velazquez E, Peterson SB, Charity JC, Radey MC, Gebhardt MJ, Hsu F, Shull LM, Cutler KJ, Macareno K, de Moraes MH, Penewit KM, Kim J, Andrade PA, LaFramboise T, Salipante SJ, Reniere ML, de Lorenzo V, Wiggins PA, Dove SL, Mougous JD. Nat Microbiol. 2022 Jun;7(6):844-855. doi: 10.1038/s41564-022-01133-9. Epub 2022 Jun 1. PubMed 35650286.
Backbone
  Vector backbone: pMMB67EH
  Backbone size w/o insert (bp): 8829
  Total vector size (bp): 9222
  Vector type: Bacterial Expression
Growth in bacteria
  Bacterial resistance: Ampicillin, 100 μg/mL
  Growth temperature: 37°C
  Growth strain: DH5alpha
  Copy number: Unknown
Gene/Insert
  Gene/Insert name: dddAI (alt name: dddI)
  Species: Burkholderia cenocepacia
  Insert size (bp): 396
  Promoter: tac
  Tag / fusion protein: FLAG (C terminal on insert)
  Cloning method: Gibson Cloning
  Sequencing primers: 5′ CGGTTCTGGCAAATATTCTG; 3′ TTCGGCATGGGGTCAGGTG
Terms and licenses: Academic/Nonprofit Terms; Industry Terms: Not Available to Industry
How to cite: pMMB67EH-dddAI-FLAG was a gift from Joseph Mougous (Addgene plasmid # 186560 ; http://n2t.net/addgene:186560 ; RRID:Addgene_186560)
